>Addgene plasmid #152678 | pGBW-m4133712 | addgene full sequence | sequence record 300225 | Addgene NGS Result
CTGATGCGGTTTTGGCAGTACATCAATGGGCGTGGATAGCGGTTTGACTCACGGGGATTTCCAAGTCTCC
ACCCCATTGACGTCAATGGGAGTTTGTTTTGGCACCAAAATCAACGGGACTTTCCAAAATGTCGTAACAA
CTCCGCCCCATTGACGCAAATGGGCGGTAGGCGTGTACGGTGGGAGGTCTATATAAGCAGAGCTGGTTTA
GTGAACCGTCAGATCAGATCTTTGTCGATCCTACCATCCACTCGACACACCCGCCAGCGGCCGCCACCAT
GTTCGTCTTTCTTGTGTTACTCCCCCTGGTTTCGTCCCAGTGCGTGAACTTGACTACGCGAACCCAACTG
CCGCCAGCATATACAAATAGTTTCACCCGTGGAGTATACTACCCTGATAAAGTGTTTAGATCAAGCGTAC
TACACTCTACTCAGGACCTGTTTCTCCCCTTCTTCTCCAATGTCACATGGTTTCATGCGATCCACGTTAG
CGGCACCAACGGGACAAAGCGCTTTGACAACCCTGTGCTGCCATTCAATGATGGTGTGTATTTTGCTTCT
ACCGAGAAGAGCAACATAATTCGGGGCTGGATCTTCGGAACTACCCTCGACAGTAAAACTCAGTCATTGC
TGATTGTGAATAACGCCACAAATGTCGTTATCAAGGTCTGTGAATTTCAATTCTGCAACGATCCATTCCT
TGGGGTGTATTACCATAAAAATAATAAGTCCTGGATGGAGAGCGAATTTAGGGTATACTCGTCTGCCAAC
AATTGTACTTTCGAGTATGTGTCTCAGCCCTTCTTAATGGATCTGGAAGGTAAACAGGGCAACTTTAAGA
ACCTCCGCGAGTTTGTATTCAAAAATATAGACGGATACTTTAAGATTTATTCCAAGCACACACCAATCAA
TTTGGTGCGGGATCTCCCGCAAGGGTTCAGCGCTCTGGAACCTCTAGTGGACCTCCCCATCGGCATTAAC
ATCACAAGATTCCAGACGCTGTTAGCCCTGCATAGATCATACCTTACTCCCGGTGACAGTAGTTCTGGGT
GGACCGCAGGCGCGGCTGCATATTACGTGGGATATTTGCAGCCTCGGACGTTTCTGCTGAAATACAACGA
GAACGGCACCATTACAGATGCCGTGGATTGCGCCCTTGACCCCCTAAGCGAAACTAAGTGTACGCTTAAA
AGCTTCACCGTCGAGAAGGGAATTTACCAGACTTCCAACTTTAGGGTCCAGCCGACAGAATCAATAGTTA
GGTTCCCAAATATCACCAATTTGTGCCCTTTTGGGGAAGTCTTCAATGCTACACGATTTGCTTCGGTTTA
TGCCTGGAACAGGAAGCGTATCTCAAATTGCGTCGCGGACTACAGCGTGCTCTATAATAGTGCAAGTTTC
TCGACCTTTAAATGTTATGGCGTGTCCCCGACCAAACTAAATGACCTCTGTTTTACAAACGTTTACGCCG
ATTCTTTTGTGATTCGCGGTGATGAGGTACGCCAAATCGCACCGGGCCAGACTGGCAAGATTGCCGATTA
CAACTACAAGTTGCCTGACGACTTCACCGGATGTGTTATAGCCTGGAATAGCAATAATCTGGATTCTAAG
GTCGGAGGTAACTATAACTACCTGTATAGACTGTTCCGTAAGTCAAACCTGAAACCCTTTGAGCGGGACA
TCTCCACAGAGATTTACCAAGCAGGGTCTACCCCCTGCAATGGGGTTGAAGGATTCAATTGCTACTTTCC
ATTACAGAGCTACGGGTTCCAGCCTACGAACGGGGTTGGTTACCAGCCTTATAGGGTAGTGGTGCTGTCG
TTCGAACTGTTGCACGCTCCAGCTACAGTGTGCGGGCCTAAAAAATCAACTAACCTGGTTAAAAATAAGT
GTGTTAATTTTAACTTCAATGGCTTAACCGGAACTGGAGTGCTCACGGAGTCAAACAAGAAATTTCTACC
GTTTCAGCAATTCGGGAGGGATATCGCAGACACTACGGACGCGGTCAGAGATCCACAGACCCTTGAGATC
CTTGACATAACACCCTGCTCTTTCGGAGGTGTCTCCGTAATTACACCAGGCACTAATACCTCTAATCAGG
TGGCCGTGCTTTATCAGGATGTTAACTGTACAGAGGTCCCGGTGGCTATCCATGCCGACCAATTGACACC
TACGTGGCGCGTCTATTCTACCGGCTCCAACGTCTTCCAGACCCGGGCTGGATGCTTGATAGGCGCAGAA
CACGTAAACAACTCTTACGAATGTGATATTCCCATTGGAGCCGGGATCTGCGCAAGCTACCAGACCCAAA
CAAACAGTCCCAGACGGGCTCGTAGCGTGGCCTCTCAGAGCATAATAGCCTATACCATGTCCCTTGGCGC
GGAGAATAGTGTGGCATACTCAAATAATAGCATCGCTATCCCCACTAACTTTACTATTTCCGTGACGACT
GAGATTCTGCCAGTGTCTATGACTAAGACATCCGTGGATTGCACAATGTATATTTGTGGGGATTCCACAG
AGTGTAGCAACTTGTTGCTGCAATATGGATCATTCTGTACGCAGCTGAATCGCGCCCTCACCGGCATCGC
TGTGGAACAGGACAAGAACACTCAAGAGGTCTTTGCTCAGGTGAAGCAAATCTACAAGACCCCACCTATA
AAAGACTTCGGGGGTTTTAACTTCTCGCAGATTCTCCCCGACCCCAGCAAGCCTTCAAAAAGGAGCTTTA
TTGAGGACCTGTTGTTCAACAAGGTTACTTTAGCCGATGCCGGTTTTATCAAACAGTACGGCGACTGTCT
TGGCGATATAGCAGCCCGGGATCTGATTTGCGCACAAAAATTCAATGGCCTTACCGTACTGCCACCCCTT
CTCACCGACGAAATGATCGCGCAGTACACCTCCGCACTGCTGGCTGGGACCATCACTTCGGGATGGACCT
TTGGGGCTGGTGCTGCTTTGCAAATTCCCTTCGCCATGCAGATGGCCTATCGATTCAATGGCATAGGGGT
AACACAGAACGTATTGTATGAAAATCAAAAGCTAATCGCTAACCAGTTTAATTCAGCCATTGGTAAGATC
CAGGATTCACTCTCCAGTACAGCCTCTGCCCTGGGAAAGCTCCAGGACGTGGTCAACCAGAACGCGCAGG
CATTGAATACACTCGTCAAACAGCTGAGTAGCAATTTCGGCGCAATCAGTAGTGTCTTAAACGATATACT
GAGTAGGCTTGATAAAGTAGAGGCCGAGGTCCAGATTGACAGACTAATCACGGGGCGTCTTCAGAGTTTA
CAGACCTATGTGACCCAACAGCTGATCCGAGCAGCGGAAATTCGAGCAAGCGCGAACCTGGCCGCTACTA
AAATGAGTGAGTGCGTGCTGGGCCAAAGTAAACGAGTCGACTTTTGCGGCAAAGGGTATCATCTCATGTC
TTTCCCTCAGTCCGCCCCTCACGGTGTTGTTTTCCTCCACGTGACATACGTTCCCGCGCAGGAAAAGAAT
TTTACTACGGCACCCGCTATTTGCCATGACGGAAAGGCTCATTTTCCACGGGAGGGAGTGTTCGTTTCAA
ACGGGACACACTGGTTTGTAACTCAGCGGAACTTTTATGAGCCTCAAATCATCACGACAGACAATACCTT
CGTGAGTGGCAACTGCGATGTAGTCATAGGCATTGTGAATAACACTGTTTATGATCCACTTCAGCCGGAA
CTCGACAGCTTCAAAGAGGAATTGGATAAGTACTTTAAAAATCATACCAGTCCAGACGTAGATCTCGGCG
ATATATCGGGCATTAACGCCAGTGTGGTCAATATACAAAAGGAGATTGACAGACTGAATGAAGTAGCTAA
GAACCTCAACGAATCTCTGATTGACCTGCAAGAGCTAGGGAAGTACGAGCAGTATATCAAATGGCCATGG
TACATATGGCTGGGTTTTATCGCGGGTCTTATTGCCATAGTCATGGTGACGATTATGTTGTGCTGTATGA
CCTCCTGCTGTTCTTGTTTGAAAGGCTGCTGCTCCTGTGGTAGCTGTTGCAAATTCGATGAAGATGACTC
TGAACCCGTGTTGAAAGGCGTTAAGCTACACTACACAGAAAACCTTTACTTTCAGTCGGGACGGCGAATC
CCGGGGCTGATAAATCCCTGGAAAAGGAGATGGAAGAAGAACTTTATTGCAGTGTCTGCGGCTAACCGGT
TCAAAAAGATCAGTTCAAGCGGCGCCCTAGATTACGACATTCCTACGACCGCCTCCGAGAATCTCTATTT
CCAGGGTGAATTTGGCTTGGCACAACATGACGAGGCCGTCGATAACAAGTTTAATAAAGAACAGCAGAAC
GCTTTCTATGAGATCCTTCACTTACCAAATCTGAACGAAGAGCAACGCAACGCTTTCATTCAGAGCCTGA
AAGACGATCCCTCGCAGTCTGCAAATCTCCTGGCCGAAGCCAAGAAGCTGAATGACGCACAGGCTCCAAA
AGTTGATAACAAGTTTAACAAGGAGCAGCAGAATGCTTTCTACGAGATATTGCACCTTCCTAATCTGAAT
GAGGAACAAAGAAATGCATTTATCCAGTCCCTAAAAGACGATCCATCACAGAGTGCCAACCTGCTTGCGG
AAGCCAAAAAGCTCAATGATGCCCAGGCCCCGAAAGTAGACGCGAACCATCAATAAGCTAGCTTGACTGA
CTGAGATACAGCGTACCTTCAGCTCACAGACATGATAAGATACATTGATGAGTTTGGACAAACCACAACT
AGAATGCAGTGAAAAAAATGCTTTATTTGTGAAATTTGTGATGCTATTGCTTTATTTGTAACCATTATAA
GCTGCAATAAACAAGTTAACAACAACAATTGCATTCATTTTATGTTTCAGGTTCAGGGGGAGGTGTGGGA
GGTTTTTTAAAGCAAGTAAAACCTCTACAAATGTGGTATTGGCCCATCTCTATCGGTATCGTAGCATAAC
CCCTTGGGGCCTCTAAACGGGTCTTGAGGGGTTTTTTGTGCCCCTCGGGCCGGATTGCTATCTACCGGCA
TTGGCGCAGAAAAAAATGCCTGATGCGACGCTGCGCGTCTTATACTCCCACATATGCCAGATTCAGCAAC
GGATACGGCTTCCCCAACTTGCCCACTTCCATACGTGTCCTCCTTACCAGAAATTTATCCTTAAGGTCGT
CAGCTATCCTGCAGGCGATCTCTCGATTTCGATCAAGACATTCCTTTAATGGTCTTTTCTGGACACCACT
AGGGGTCAGAAGTAGTTCATCAAACTTTCTTCCCTCCCTAATCTCATTGGTTACCTTGGGCTATCGAAAC
TTAATTAACCAGTCAAGTCAGCTACTTGGCGAGATCGACTTGTCTGGGTTTCGACTACGCTCAGAATTGC
GTCAGTCAAGTTCGATCTGGTCCTTGCTATTGCACCCGTTCTCCGATTACGAGTTTCATTTAAATCATGT
GAGCAAAAGGCCAGCAAAAGGCCAGGAACCGTAAAAAGGCCGCGTTGCTGGCGTTTTTCCATAGGCTCCG
CCCCCCTGACGAGCATCACAAAAATCGACGCTCAAGTCAGAGGTGGCGAAACCCGACAGGACTATAAAGA
TACCAGGCGTTTCCCCCTGGAAGCTCCCTCGTGCGCTCTCCTGTTCCGACCCTGCCGCTTACCGGATACC
TGTCCGCCTTTCTCCCTTCGGGAAGCGTGGCGCTTTCTCATAGCTCACGCTGTAGGTATCTCAGTTCGGT
GTAGGTCGTTCGCTCCAAGCTGGGCTGTGTGCACGAACCCCCCGTTCAGCCCGACCGCTGCGCCTTATCC
GGTAACTATCGTCTTGAGTCCAACCCGGTAAGACACGACTTATCGCCACTGGCAGCAGCCACTGGTAACA
GGATTAGCAGAGCGAGGTATGTAGGCGGTGCTACAGAGTTCTTGAAGTGGTGGCCTAACTACGGCTACAC
TAGAAGAACAGTATTTGGTATCTGCGCTCTGCTGAAGCCAGTTACCTTCGGAAAAAGAGTTGGTAGCTCT
TGATCCGGCAAACAAACCACCGCTGGTAGCGGTGGTTTTTTTGTTTGCAAGCAGCAGATTACGCGCAGAA
AAAAAGGATCTCAAGAAGATCCTTTGATCTTTTCTACGGGGTCTGACGCTCAGTGGAACGAAAACTCACG
TTAAGGGATTTTGGTCATGAGATTATCAAAAAGGATCTTCACCTAGATCCTTTTAAATTAAAAATGAAGT
TTTAAATCAATCTAAAGTATATATGAGTAAACTTGGTCTGACAGTTACCAATGCTTAATCAGTGAGGCAC
CTATCTCAGCGATCTGTCTATTTCGTTCATCCATAGTTGCATTTAAATTTCCGAACTCTCCAAGGCCCTC
GTCGGAAAATCTTCAAACCTTTCGTCCGATCCATCTTGCAGGCTACCTCTCGAACGAACTATCGCAAGTC
TCTTGGCCGGCCTTGCGCCTTGGCTATTGCTTGGCAGCGCCTATCGCCAGGTATTACTCCAATCCCGAAT
ATCCGAGATCGGGATCACCCGAGAGAAGTTCAACCTACATCCTCAATCCCGATCTATCCGAGATCCGAGG
AATATCGAAATCGGGGCGCGCCTGGTGTACCGAGAACGATCCTCTCAGTGCGAGTCTCGACGATCCATAT
CGTTGCTTGGCAGTCAGCCAGTCGGAATCCAGCTTGGGACCCAGGAAGTCCAATCGTCAGATATTGTACT
CAAGCCTGGTCACGGCAGCGTACCGATCTGTTTAAACCTAGATATTGATAGTCTGATCGGTCAACGTATA
ATCGAGTCCTAGCTTTTGCAAACATCTATCAAGAGACAGGATCAGCAGGAGGCTTTCGCATGAGTATTCA
ACATTTCCGTGTCGCCCTTATTCCCTTTTTTGCGGCATTTTGCCTTCCTGTTTTTGCTCACCCAGAAACG
CTGGTGAAAGTAAAAGATGCTGAAGATCAGTTGGGTGCGCGAGTGGGTTACATCGAACTGGATCTCAACA
GCGGTAAGATCCTTGAGAGTTTTCGCCCCGAAGAACGCTTTCCAATGATGAGCACTTTTAAAGTTCTGCT
ATGTGGCGCGGTATTATCCCGTATTGACGCCGGGCAAGAGCAACTCGGTCGCCGCATACACTATTCTCAG
AATGACTTGGTTGAGTATTCACCAGTCACAGAAAAGCATCTTACGGATGGCATGACAGTAAGAGAATTAT
GCAGTGCTGCCATAACCATGAGTGATAACACTGCGGCCAACTTACTTCTGACAACGATTGGAGGACCGAA
GGAGCTAACCGCTTTTTTGCACAACATGGGGGATCATGTAACTCGCCTTGATCGTTGGGAACCGGAGCTG
AATGAAGCCATACCAAACGACGAGCGTGACACCACGATGCCTGTAGCAATGGCAACAACCTTGCGTAAAC
TATTAACTGGCGAACTACTTACTCTAGCTTCCCGGCAACAGTTGATAGACTGGATGGAGGCGGATAAAGT
TGCAGGACCACTTCTGCGCTCGGCCCTTCCGGCTGGCTGGTTTATTGCTGATAAATCTGGAGCCGGTGAG
CGTGGGTCTCGCGGTATCATTGCAGCACTGGGGCCAGATGGTAAGCCCTCCCGTATCGTAGTTATCTACA
CGACGGGGAGTCAGGCAACTATGGATGAACGAAATAGACAGATCGCTGAGATAGGTGCCTCACTGATTAA
GCATTGGTAACCGATTCTAGGTGCATTGGCGCAGAAAAAAATGCCTGATGCGACGCTGCGCGTCTTATAC
TCCCACATATGCCAGATTCAGCAACGGATACGGCTTCCCCAACTTGCCCACTTCCATACGTGTCCTCCTT
ACCAGAAATTTATCCTTAAGATCCCGAATCGTTTAAACTCGACTCTGGCTCTATCGAATCTCCGTCGTTT
CGAGCTTACGCGAACAGCCGTGGCGCTCATTTGCTCGTCGGGCATCGAATCTCGTCAGCTATCGTCAGCT
TACCTTTTTGGCAGCGATCGCGGCTCCCGACATCTTGGACCATTAGCTCCACAGGTATCTTCTTCCCTCT
AGTGGTCATAACAGCAGCTTCAGCTACCTCTCAATTCAAAAAACCCCTCAAGACCCGTTTAGAGGCCCCA
AGGGGTTATGCTATCAATCGTTGCGTTACACACACAAAAAACCAACACACATCCATCTTCGATGGATAGC
GATTTTATTATCTAACTGCTGATCGAGTGTAGCCAGATCTAGTAATCAATTACGGGGTCATTAGTTCATA
GCCCATATATGGAGTTCCGCGTTACATAACTTACGGTAAATGGCCCGCCTGGCTGACCGCCCAACGACCC
CCGCCCATTGACGTCAATAATGACGTATGTTCCCATAGTAACGCCAATAGGGACTTTCCATTGACGTCAA
TGGGTGGAGTATTTACGGTAAACTGCCCACTTGGCAGTACATCAAGTGTATCATATGCCAAGTACGCCCC
CTATTGACGTCAATGACGGTAAATGGCCCGCCTGGCATTATGCCCAGTACATGACCTTATGGGACTTTCC
TACTTGGCAGTACATCTACGTATTAGTCATCGCTATTACCATG
Features (pLannotate 1.2.2; 18 found; start..end, strand, type, name):
     73..90      -  promoter       CMV promoter (fragment): human cytomegalovirus (CMV) immediate early promoter
    153..204     +  promoter       CMVd2 promoter: truncated human cytomegalovirus (CMV) immediate early promoter that yields moderately reduced expression relative to the full-length promoter
    279..4097    +  CDS            S: SPIKE_SARS2 - Experimental evidence at protein level: Swiss-Prot protein existence level 1. [Spike glycoprotein]: May down-regulate host tetherin (BST2) by lysosomal degradation, thereby counteracting its antiviral activity. From Severe acute respiratory syndrome coronavirus 2 (2019-nCoV) (SARS-CoV-2).
   4152..4229    +  CDS            MYLK2 (fragment): MYLK2_HUMAN - Experimental evidence at protein level: Swiss-Prot protein existence level 1. Implicated in the level of global muscle contraction and cardiac function. Phosphorylates a specific serine in the N-terminus of a myosin light chain. From Homo sapiens (Human).
   4311..4661    +  CDS            spa (fragment): SPA_STAAU - Experimental evidence at protein level: Swiss-Prot protein existence level 1. Plays a role in the inhibition of the host innate and adaptive immune responses. Possesses five immunoglobulin-binding domains that capture both the fragment crystallizable region (Fc region) and the Fab region (part of Ig that identifies antigen) of immunoglobulins (By similarity). In turn, Staphylococcus aureus is protected from phagocytic killing via inhibition of Ig Fc region. In addition, the host elicited B-cell response is prevented due to a decrease of antibody-secreting cell proliferation that en
   4726..4847    -  polyA_signal   SV40 poly(A) signal: SV40 polyadenylation signal
   4870..4939    -  CDS            large T antigen (fragment): large T antigen from SV40 (simian virus 40)
   4962..5008    +  terminator     T7 terminator: transcription terminator for bacteriophage T7 RNA polymerase
   5038..5174    +  terminator     rrnG terminator: transcription terminator from the E. coli ribosomal RNA rrnG operon (Albrechtsen et al., 1991)
   5219..5290    +  misc_feature   3' β-globin insulator: insulator downstream of the human β-globin locus (Farrell et al., 2002)
   5516..6104    -  rep_origin     ori: high-copy-number ColE1/pMB1/pBR322/pUC origin of replication
   6276..6340    -  CDS            bla(M) (fragment): β-lactamase lacking the signal sequence; bla(M); allows cytosolic expression of β-lactamase
   6850..7710    +  CDS            AmpR: β-lactamase; bla; confers resistance to ampicillin, carbenicillin, and related antibiotics
   7723..7859    +  terminator     rrnG terminator: transcription terminator from the E. coli ribosomal RNA rrnG operon (Albrechtsen et al., 1991)
   8011..8082    +  misc_feature   5' β-globin insulator: insulator upstream of the human β-globin locus (Farrell et al., 2002)
   8087..8133    -  terminator     T7 terminator: transcription terminator for bacteriophage T7 RNA polymerase
   8151..8199    -  polyA_signal   poly(A) signal: synthetic polyadenylation signal
   8280..8583    +  enhancer       CMV enhancer: human cytomegalovirus immediate early enhancer
