[The description below was written by a language model from this plasmid's Addgene catalogue record and pLannotate feature annotations shown in this document.]
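Description:
pGBW-m4133712 is a mammalian expression plasmid built on the pTwist_CMV_6 backbone that carries the full-length spike (S, surface glycoprotein) coding sequence of SARS-CoV-2. The insert is a synthetic version recoded for human codon usage ("H. sapiens recode 1") and is based on the NCBI reference spike protein. The sequenced plasmid is 8,583 nt. It is maintained in E. coli through a high-copy ColE1/pUC-type origin and selected with ampicillin via the AmpR β-lactamase gene.

Expression is driven by the human cytomegalovirus immediate early enhancer and promoter. In the annotated circular sequence the enhancer sits at the end of the numbering and the promoter elements at the start, directly upstream of the spike open reading frame. Downstream of the spike gene, the backbone supplies a C-terminal tag recorded as a TEV-cleavable "TapTag". The feature table is consistent with a tandem affinity purification tag: it detects a short fragment matching myosin light chain kinase, probably a calmodulin-binding peptide, followed by a fragment of Staphylococcus aureus protein A, which binds immunoglobulin. Such a tag allows two-step capture of the fusion protein, with TEV protease cleavage to release it. An SV40 polyadenylation signal lies after the tag, although the annotation places it on the reverse strand.

The expression unit and the bacterial elements are flanked by T7 and rrnG transcription terminators, a synthetic poly(A) signal and 5′ and 3′ β-globin insulator elements, which help isolate the cassette from read-through transcription. No mammalian selection marker is annotated, so the plasmid appears suited to transient expression. Likely uses are production, purification or interaction studies of spike protein in mammalian cells.
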