Addgene plasmid #152678: pGBW-m4133712
Purpose: Mammalian expression plasmid for SARS-CoV-2 S (surface glycoprotein)
Depositing lab: Ginkgo Bioworks & Benjie Chen. Depositing organization: Ginkgo Bioworks.
Backbone
  Vector backbone: pTwist_CMV_6
  Backbone size w/o insert (bp): 4180
  Vector type: Mammalian Expression
Growth in bacteria
  Bacterial resistance: Ampicillin, 100 μg/mL
  Growth temperature: 37°C
  Growth strain: DH5alpha
  Copy number: High Copy
Gene/Insert
  Gene/Insert name: SARS-CoV-2 S (surface glycoprotein) (alt names: Spike protein; S protein)
  Species: Severe acute respiratory syndrome coronavirus 2
  Insert size (bp): 3815
  Mutation: H. sapiens recode 1
  Entrez Gene: S (a.k.a. GU280_gp02, spike glycoprotein)
  Promoter: CMV
  Tag / fusion protein: Cleavable TEV;TapTag (C terminal on backbone)
  Cloning method: Unknown
Resource information
  A portion of this plasmid was derived from a plasmid made by: GinkgoBioworks
Depositor comments: NCBI reference sequence: YP_009724390.1
How to cite: pGBW-m4133712 was a gift from Ginkgo Bioworks & Benjie Chen (Addgene plasmid # 152678 ; http://n2t.net/addgene:152678 ; RRID:Addgene_152678)
